Addgene plasmid #27945: pUT1672-HQ858863
Depositing lab: John Gray & Erich Grotewold. Depositing organization: University of Toledo. Publication: GRASSIUS: a platform for comparative regulatory genomics across the grasses. Yilmaz A, Nishiyama MY Jr, Fuentes BG, Souza GM, Janies D, Gray J, Grotewold E. Plant Physiol. 2009 Jan;149(1):171-80. doi: 10.1104/pp.108.128579. Epub 2008 Nov 5. PubMed 18987217.
Backbone
  Vector backbone: pENTR/SD
  Backbone manufacturer: Invitrogen
  Backbone size w/o insert (bp): 2601
  Vector type: Entry vector
Growth in bacteria
  Bacterial resistance: Kanamycin, 50 μg/mL
  Growth temperature: 37°C
  Growth strain: DH5alpha
  Growth instructions: E. coli Top10 (Invitrogen)
  Copy number: Low Copy
Gene/Insert
  Gene/Insert name: bHLH- transcription factor encoded by Os09g0474100 LOC_Os09g29830
  Species: Oryza sativa (rice)
  Insert size (bp): 1284
  GenBank ID: HQ858863
  Cloning method: Restriction Enzyme
  Sequencing primers: 5′ M13 For; 3′ M13 Rev
Terms and licenses: Academic/Nonprofit Terms; Industry Terms: Not Available to Industry
Depositor comments: This CDS was amplified using PCR from a full length cDNA template from the OSIIEa, OSIIEb, and OSJNEa thru OSJNEf full length cDNA libraries generated by the Guoliang Wang lab at Ohio State University. The PCR product omitted the stop codon. The PCR product was cloned into a Gateway pENTR/SD entry vector. Further information on this gene may be obtained at www.grassius.org using the Genbank number. (The second half of the plasmid name is the Genbank Number for the sequence of the insert)
How to cite: pUT1672-HQ858863 was a gift from John Gray & Erich Grotewold (Addgene plasmid # 27945 ; http://n2t.net/addgene:27945 ; RRID:Addgene_27945)
