[The description below was written by a language model from this plasmid's Addgene catalogue record and pLannotate feature annotations shown in this document.]
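Description:
pUT1672-HQ858863 is a Gateway entry clone built on the Invitrogen pENTR/SD backbone, carrying the coding sequence of a rice (Oryza sativa) basic helix-loop-helix transcription factor encoded by locus Os09g0474100 / LOC_Os09g29830. The plasmid is about 3.9 kb in total, consistent with a 2.6 kb backbone plus a 1,284 bp insert. It is propagated in E. coli under kanamycin selection, conferred by an aph(3')-Ia aminoglycoside phosphotransferase gene. Replication depends on a ColE1/pUC-type origin. The catalogue entry lists the plasmid as low copy, whereas the annotation describes this origin class as high copy. rrnB T1 and T2 terminators sit upstream of the cloning region and insulate it from read-through transcription. Short lacI and lacZα matches appear to be backbone remnants.

The insert lies between attL1 and attL2, so an LR Clonase reaction can move it directionally into any attR-containing destination vector. Just downstream of attL1 is the bacteriophage T7 gene 10 ribosome binding site characteristic of the "SD" version of the vector, which supports translation in bacterial expression destinations. A T7 promoter lies outside attL2 in reverse orientation. According to the depositor, the CDS was PCR-amplified from a full-length cDNA library clone and the stop codon was omitted, which permits C-terminal fusions to tags or reporters supplied by the destination vector. The automated annotation matches only part of the insert to rice BHLH094, a factor reported to act with RSS3 and a JAZ protein in repressing jasmonate-responsive genes. The entry clone itself has no promoter to drive expression of the insert. It belongs to a collection of grass transcription factor ORF clones intended for downstream functional and regulatory genomics studies.
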