Features (pLannotate 1.2.2; 11 found; start..end, strand, type, name):
      1..100     +  protein_bind   attL1: mutant version of attL; recombination site for the Gateway® LR reaction LR Clonase™
    112..132     +  RBS            RBS: efficient ribosome binding site from bacteriophage T7 gene 10 (Olins and Rangwala, 1989)
    775..1191    +  CDS            BHLH094 (fragment): BH094_ORYSJ - Experimental evidence at protein level: Swiss-Prot protein existence level 1. Transcription factor that forms a ternary complex with RSS3 and TIFY11A/JAZ9 to negatively regulate jasmonate-responsive genes. From Oryza sativa subsp. japonica (Rice).
   1442..1541    -  protein_bind   attL2: mutant version of attL; recombination site for the Gateway® LR reaction LR Clonase™
   1559..1577    -  promoter       T7 promoter: promoter for bacteriophage T7 RNA polymerase
   1711..2520    +  CDS            KanR: aminoglycoside phosphotransferase; aph(3')-Ia; confers resistance to kanamycin in bacteria or G418 (Geneticin®) in eukaryotes
   2667..3255    +  rep_origin     ori: high-copy-number ColE1/pMB1/pBR322/pUC origin of replication
   3438..3530    +  CDS            lacI (fragment): lac repressor; lacI; The lac repressor binds to the lac operator to inhibit transcription in E. coli. This inhibition can be relieved by adding lactose or isopropyl-β-D-thiogalactopyranoside (IPTG).
   3585..3612    -  terminator     rrnB T2 terminator: transcription terminator T2 from the E. coli rrnB gene
   3744..3787    +  terminator     rrnB T1 terminator: Escherichia coli rrnB; transcription terminator T1 from the E. coli rrnB gene
   3834..3870    -  CDS            lacZα (fragment): LacZα fragment of β-galactosidase; lacZ fragment
>Addgene plasmid #27945 | pUT1672-HQ858863 | depositor full sequence | sequence record 13219 | Author sequence
CAAATAATGATTTTATTTTGACTGATAGTGACCTGTTCGTTGCAACAAATTGATGAGCAATGCTTTTTTA
TAATGCCAACTTTGTACAAAAAAGCAGGCTCCGCGGCCGCCTTGTTTAACTTTAAGAAGGAGCCCTTCAC
CATGGACATGAGCGAGAGCAGTGAGAAAGGAATGGAGAGCAATGCGTCGTCTGGCCCTGGCAATGGCATC
CCGGTGGAGTGGCAGAGCCAATTCAGCAGCGCCTTCGCGTGCCAGCCGTCGGTGGCGGCGCAGCACCAGC
AGCACGCCATGATGGACTCCTTCGCGGCGGCGTCCGCCGGCCTGTGGGCGTCCTCCGACGTCGTCAGCGC
CATGTCATCGGCCGCGCCGCCGCGGGGCGCGGGGTTCTTGGCGCCGGTGCCCGGGTTCCTCCAGCAGGGG
CTCGGCCATTTCCCGGTGGACTCCGGCTTCATCGAGCGCGCAGCGCGGTCGACGTGCTTCGGCGGCGGGA
TGATGGCCGGCGGCCCATACGGCGCAGCTGACCAGGCCATGGGCGACGCTTTCGGTGGCACCGCGGAGGG
TCTCATGGATCATCACAGGAACGTTGGCAACGACAAGGCCGAGGAGTTCGCCGGCAACGGCCACGACGAG
GTGCCGAGCTCGGAGGTAGCCGGTGGAGACTGCTCCTCCAAAGGTTCAGACTCCAAGAAGAGGAGAAGGC
CTAACGAGGTGATGGGAACCGATCAAGTCCATTCTTCCAACTTGCCATCTGATTCTGCGAACGAGAGTGT
TCACAGCAAAGACAAAGGCGAGGAGAGCAGCCCGGCGACGACGAACGGCGGCAAGTCGAAAGGGAAGGGA
GCAAAGGAGACCTCTGAGTCACAGAAAGAAGAGTACATTCATGTCCGGGCTCGGCGTGGCCAGGCAACCA
ACAGCCACAGCTTAGCAGAAAGGTTGAGAAGGGAGAAGATCAGTGAGAGGATGAAACTTCTTCAGGACCT
AGTTCCTGGCTGCAGCAAGGTCACCGGAAAAGCGGTGATGCTTGACGAGATCATCAACTATGTTCAGTCC
CTGCAAAGACAAGTTGAGTTCTTATCGATGAAGCTTGCGACAGTAAACCCAAGGCTTGACCTCAACATAG
AAGGGCTTCTTTCAAAAGACCTTCTTCGCTTCCCTGGAGTTCCTTCATCCTCTATCGGATTCTCCCCAGA
AATGATGCATCCTCAACTACAATTGTCACAACCAGGACTGATTCATGGTGGTACCGCTGGCATGGCCAAC
CCCGATGTGTTCAGACGAATAATACAAGCGCAATTAGGTGCAAAGGATGGATCTCAGATGCCCCACTCAT
TGAATGGATCATTCAGTGACGTTTCCCAAATGGCGTACCCGTCCCTCGGTTCTCAGGACCTAAGCATCAG
GCCATCTCAGGATGGGTTTCAAATGAAGGGTGGGCGCGCCGACCCAGCTTTCTTGTACAAAGTTGGCATT
ATAAGAAAGCATTGCTTATCAATTTGTTGCAACGAACAGGTCACTATCAGTCAAAATAAAATCATTATTT
GCCATCCAGCTGATATCCCCTATAGTGAGTCGTATTACATGGTCATAGCTGTTTCCTGGCAGCTCTGGCC
CGTGTCTCAAAATCTCTGATGTTACATTGCACAAGATAAAAATATATCATCATGAACAATAAAACTGTCT
GCTTACATAAACAGTAATACAAGGGGTGTTATGAGCCATATTCAACGGGAAACGTCGAGGCCGCGATTAA
ATTCCAACATGGATGCTGATTTATATGGGTATAAATGGGCTCGCGATAATGTCGGGCAATCAGGTGCGAC
AATCTATCGCTTGTATGGGAAGCCCGATGCGCCAGAGTTGTTTCTGAAACATGGCAAAGGTAGCGTTGCC
AATGATGTTACAGATGAGATGGTCAGACTAAACTGGCTGACGGAATTTATGCCTCTTCCGACCATCAAGC
ATTTTATCCGTACTCCTGATGATGCATGGTTACTCACCACTGCGATCCCCGGAAAAACAGCATTCCAGGT
ATTAGAAGAATATCCTGATTCAGGTGAAAATATTGTTGATGCGCTGGCAGTGTTCCTGCGCCGGTTGCAT
TCGATTCCTGTTTGTAATTGTCCTTTTAACAGCGATCGCGTATTTCGTCTCGCTCAGGCGCAATCACGAA
TGAATAACGGTTTGGTTGATGCGAGTGATTTTGATGACGAGCGTAATGGCTGGCCTGTTGAACAAGTCTG
GAAAGAAATGCATAAACTTTTGCCATTCTCACCGGATTCAGTCGTCACTCATGGTGATTTCTCACTTGAT
AACCTTATTTTTGACGAGGGGAAATTAATAGGTTGTATTGATGTTGGACGAGTCGGAATCGCAGACCGAT
ACCAGGATCTTGCCATCCTATGGAACTGCCTCGGTGAGTTTTCTCCTTCATTACAGAAACGGCTTTTTCA
AAAATATGGTATTGATAATCCTGATATGAATAAATTGCAGTTTCATTTGATGCTCGATGAGTTTTTCTAA
TCAGAATTGGTTAATTGGTTGTAACACTGGCAGAGCATTACGCTGACTTGACGGGACGGCGCAAGCTCAT
GACCAAAATCCCTTAACGTGAGTTACGCGTCGTTCCACTGAGCGTCAGACCCCGTAGAAAAGATCAAAGG
ATCTTCTTGAGATCCTTTTTTTCTGCGCGTAATCTGCTGCTTGCAAACAAAAAAACCACCGCTACCAGCG
GTGGTTTGTTTGCCGGATCAAGAGCTACCAACTCTTTTTCCGAAGGTAACTGGCTTCAGCAGAGCGCAGA
TACCAAATACTGTCCTTCTAGTGTAGCCGTAGTTAGGCCACCACTTCAAGAACTCTGTAGCACCGCCTAC
ATACCTCGCTCTGCTAATCCTGTTACCAGTGGCTGCTGCCAGTGGCGATAAGTCGTGTCTTACCGGGTTG
GACTCAAGACGATAGTTACCGGATAAGGCGCAGCGGTCGGGCTGAACGGGGGGTTCGTGCACACAGCCCA
GCTTGGAGCGAACGACCTACACCGAACTGAGATACCTACAGCGTGAGCATTGAGAAAGCGCCACGCTTCC
CGAAGGGAGAAAGGCGGACAGGTATCCGGTAAGCGGCAGGGTCGGAACAGGAGAGCGCACGAGGGAGCTT
CCAGGGGGAAACGCCTGGTATCTTTATAGTCCTGTCGGGTTTCGCCACCTCTGACTTGAGCGTCGATTTT
TGTGATGCTCGTCAGGGGGGCGGAGCCTATGGAAAAACGCCAGCAACGCGGCCTTTTTACGGTTCCTGGC
CTTTTGCTGGCCTTTTGCTCACATGTTCTTTCCTGCGTTATCCCCTGATTCTGTGGATAACCGTATTACC
GCCTTTGAGTGAGCTGATACCGCTCGCCGCAGCCGAACGACCGAGCGCAGCGAGTCAGTGAGCGAGGAAG
CGGAAGAGCGCCCAATACGCAAACCGCCTCTCCCCGCGCGTTGGCCGATTCATTAATGCAGCTGGCACGA
CAGGTTTCCCGACTGGAAAGCGGGCAGTGAGCGCAACGCAATTAATACGCGTACCGCTAGCCAGGAAGAG
TTTGTAGAAACGCAAAAAGGCCATCCGTCAGGATGGCCTTCTGCTTAGTTTGATGCCTGGCAGTTTATGG
CGGGCGTCCTGCCCGCCACCCTCCGGGCCGTTGCTTCACAACGTTCAAATCCGCTCCCGGCGGATTTGTC
CTACTCAGGAGAGCGTTCACCGACAAACAACAGATAAAACGAAAGGCCCAGTCTTCCGACTGAGCCTTTC
GTTTTATTTGATGCCTGGCAGTTCCCTACTCTCGCGTTAACGCTAGCATGGATGTTTTCCCAGTCACGAC
GTTGTAAAACGACGGCCAGTCTTAAGCTCGGGCCC
