>Addgene plasmid #27945 | pUT1672-HQ858863 | addgene partial sequence | sequence record 34236 | 27945 with M13pUC-fwd
AATGATTTTATTTTGACTGATAGTGACCTGTTCGTTGCAACAAATTGATGAGCAATGCTTTTTTATAATG
CCAACTTTGTACAAAAAAGCAGGCTCCGCGGCCGCCTTGTTTAACTTTAAGAAGGAGCCCTTCACCATGG
ACATGAGCGAGAGCAGTGAGAAAGGAATGGAGAGCAATGCGTCGTCTGGCCCTGGCAATGGCATCCCGGT
GGAGTGGCAGAGCCAATTCAGCAGCGCCTTCGCGTGCCAGCCGTCGGTGGCGGCGCAGCACCAGCAGCAC
GCCATGATGGACTCCTTCGCGGCGGCGTCCGCCGGCCTGTGGGCGTCCTCCGACGTCGTCAGCGCCATGT
CATCGGCCGCGCCGCCGCGGGGCGCGGGGTTCTTGGCGCCGGTGCCCGGGTTCCTCCAGCAGGGGCTCGG
CCATTTCCCGGTGGACTCCGGCTTCATCGAGCGCGCAGCGCGGTCGACGTGCTTCGGCGGCGGGATGATG
GCCGGCGGCCCATACGGCGCAGCTGACCAGGCCATGGGCGACGCTTTCGGTGGCACCGCGGAGGGTCTCA
TGGATCATCACAGGAACGTTGGCAACGACAAGGCCGAGGAGTTCGCCGGCAACGGCCACGACGAGGTGCC
GAGCTCGGAGGTAGCCGGTGGAGACTGCTCCTCCAAAGGTTCAGACTCCAAGAAGAGGAGAAGGCCTAAC
GAGGTGATGGGAACCGATCAAGTCCATTCTTCCAACTTGCCATCTGATTCTGCGAACGAGAGTGTTCACA
GCAAAGACAAAGGCGA
